Addgene plasmid #124680: PD-1-miSFIT-Ce67
Purpose: Tuning expression of PD-1
Depositing lab: Tudor Fulga. Depositing organization: University of Oxford. Publication: Precise tuning of gene expression levels in mammalian cells. Michaels YS, Barnkob MB, Barbosa H, Baeumler TA, Thompson MK, Andre V, Colin-York H, Fritzsche M, Gileadi U, Sheppard HM, Knapp DJHF, Milne TA, Cerundolo V, Fulga TA. Nat Commun. 2019 Feb 18;10(1):818. doi: 10.1038/s41467-019-08777-y. PubMed 30778069.
Backbone
  Vector backbone: AB.pCCL.sin.cPPT.GFP.miR-17-3p.sensor.PGK.dNGFR.WPRE
  Backbone manufacturer: Addgene: 85866
  Vector type: Mammalian Expression
Growth in bacteria
  Bacterial resistance: Ampicillin, 100 μg/mL
  Growth temperature: 37°C
  Growth strain: NEB Stable
  Copy number: Unknown
Gene/Insert
  Gene/Insert name: PD-1
  Species: H. sapiens (human)
  Entrez Gene: PDCD1 (a.k.a. AIMTBS, CD279, PD-1, PD1, SLEB2, hPD-1, hPD-l, hSLE1)
  Promoter: minimal CMV
  Cloning method: Restriction Enzyme; 5′ cloning site Unknown (unknown if destroyed)
Terms and licenses: Academic/Nonprofit Terms; Industry Terms: Not Available to Industry
Depositor comments: Bi-directional expression vector driving PD-1 under control of a miR-17 MRE with NGFR as an internal control
How to cite: PD-1-miSFIT-Ce67 was a gift from Tudor Fulga (Addgene plasmid # 124680 ; http://n2t.net/addgene:124680 ; RRID:Addgene_124680)
