[The description below was written by a language model from this plasmid's Addgene catalogue record and pLannotate feature annotations shown in this document.]
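Description:
PD-1-miSFIT-Ce67 is a third-generation-style, self-inactivating HIV-1 lentiviral transfer plasmid, catalogued as a mammalian expression vector and built on a pCCL.sin.cPPT bidirectional miR-17 sensor backbone. In bacteria it is maintained through a high-copy ColE1/pUC origin and selected with ampicillin (AmpR/β-lactamase). An f1 origin and lac/T3/T7 remnants from the cloning backbone are also present. The viral frame consists of a chimeric CMV enhancer/promoter fused to a truncated 5′ LTR, the Ψ packaging signal with a partial gag fragment, the RRE, cPPT/CTS, WPRE and a ΔU3 3′ LTR. Together these allow Rev-dependent production of a packageable genomic RNA whose LTR promoter activity is lost after integration.

The payload is a bidirectional expression unit. A human PGK promoter drives a truncated NGFR coding sequence in the sense orientation of the viral genome, followed by the WPRE. A minimal CMV promoter placed back to back with it drives human PD-1 (PDCD1) in the opposite direction, terminated by an SV40 polyadenylation signal. According to the depositor, the PD-1 transcript carries a miR-17 microRNA response element, so endogenous miR-17 represses PD-1 output while NGFR serves as an unregulated internal control for normalising transduction or transfection level. The response element itself is not annotated in the feature table, although it presumably lies in the short region between the PDCD1 coding sequence and the poly(A) signal. The record does not explain what the "Ce67" designation specifies. The stated purpose is tuning PD-1 expression levels in mammalian cells.
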