Features (pLannotate 1.2.2; 35 found; start..end, strand, type, name):
      1..589     -  rep_origin     ori: high-copy-number ColE1/pMB1/pBR322/pUC origin of replication
    760..1620    -  CDS            AmpR: β-lactamase; bla; confers resistance to ampicillin, carbenicillin, and related antibiotics
   1621..1725    -  promoter       AmpR promoter: bla
   1778..2206    -  rep_origin     f1 ori (sequence partly withheld): f1 bacteriophage origin of replication; arrow indicates direction of (+) strand synthesis
   2211..2366    -  CDS            lacZα (fragment): LacZα fragment of β-galactosidase; lacZ fragment
   2374..2392    +  promoter       T7 promoter: promoter for bacteriophage T7 RNA polymerase
   2413..2548    -  rep_origin     SV40 ori: SV40 origin of replication
   2588..2709    -  polyA_signal   SV40 poly(A) signal: SV40 polyadenylation signal
   2781..3014    -  LTR            3' LTR (ΔU3): self-inactivating 3' long terminal repeat (LTR) from HIV-1
   3016..3084    -  CDS            nef (fragment): NEF_HV1Z2 - Experimental evidence at protein level: Swiss-Prot protein existence level 1. Extracellular Nef protein targets CD4(+) T-lymphocytes for apoptosis by interacting with CXCR4 surface receptors. From Human immunodeficiency virus type 1 group M subtype D (isolate Z2/CDC-Z34) (HIV-1).
   3101..3689    -  misc_feature   WPRE: woodchuck hepatitis virus posttranscriptional regulatory element
   3703..3721    -  misc_feature   MCS (fragment): pUC18/19 multiple cloning site
   3724..4551    -  CDS            NGFR (fragment): TNR16_HUMAN - Also known as TNFRSF16. Experimental evidence at protein level: Swiss-Prot protein existence level 1. Low affinity receptor which can bind to NGF, BDNF, NTF3, and NTF4. Forms a heterodimeric receptor with SORCS2 that binds the precursor forms of NGF, BDNF and NTF3 with high affinity, and has much lower affinity for mature NGF and BDNF (PubMed:24908487). Plays an important role in differentiation and survival of specific neuronal populations during development (By similarity). Can mediate cell survival as well as cell death of neural cells. Plays a role in the inactivation of RHOA
   4666..4690    -  misc_feature   MCS (fragment): pBluescript multiple cloning site
   4693..5203    -  promoter       hPGK promoter: human phosphoglycerate kinase 1 promoter
   5206..5229    +  misc_feature   MCS (fragment): pBluescript multiple cloning site
   5231..5269    +  promoter       minimal CMV promoter: human cytomegalovirus (CMV) immediate early promoter
   5358..6221    +  CDS            PDCD1: PDCD1_HUMAN - Also known as PD1 From Homo sapiens (Human).
   6294..6313    +  misc_feature   MCS (fragment): pBluescript multiple cloning site
   6341..6475    -  polyA_signal   SV40 poly(A) signal: SV40 polyadenylation signal
   6498..6582    -  CDS            large T antigen (fragment): large T antigen from SV40 (simian virus 40)
   6612..6729    -  misc_feature   cPPT/CTS: central polypurine tract and central termination sequence of HIV-1
   6748..6848    -  CDS            Rev (fragment): human immunodeficiency virus 1 (HIV-1) Rev protein; rev; enhances nuclear export of unspliced and incompletely spliced viral mRNAs
   7225..7458    -  misc_feature   RRE: The Rev response element (RRE) of HIV-1 allows for Rev-dependent mRNA export from the nucleus to the cytoplasm.
   7604..7967    -  CDS            HIV-1 gag (fragment): gag protein from human immunodeficiency virus 1; gag
   7951..8076    -  misc_feature   HIV-1 Ψ: packaging signal of human immunodeficiency virus type 1
   8123..8303    -  LTR            5' LTR (truncated): truncated 5' long terminal repeat (LTR) from HIV-1
   8318..8521    -  promoter       CMV promoter: human cytomegalovirus (CMV) immediate early promoter
   8522..8901    -  enhancer       CMV enhancer: human cytomegalovirus immediate early enhancer
   9002..9020    -  promoter       T3 promoter: promoter for bacteriophage T3 RNA polymerase
   9065..9081    -  protein_bind   lac operator: The lac repressor binds to the lac operator to inhibit transcription in E. coli. This inhibition can be relieved by adding lactose or isopropyl-β-D-thiogalactopyranoside (IPTG). lac repressor encoded by lacI
   9089..9119    -  promoter       lac promoter: promoter for the E. coli lac operon
   9134..9155    -  protein_bind   CAP binding site: CAP binding activates transcription in the presence of cAMP. E. coli catabolite activator protein
   9168..9260    -  CDS            lacI (fragment): lac repressor; lacI; The lac repressor binds to the lac operator to inhibit transcription in E. coli. This inhibition can be relieved by adding lactose or isopropyl-β-D-thiogalactopyranoside (IPTG).
   9262..9395    -  rep_origin     RSF ori (fragment): Plasmids containing the RSF 1030 origin of replication can be propagated in E. coli cells that contain additional plasmids with compatible origins.
>Addgene plasmid #124680 | PD-1-miSFIT-Ce67 | addgene full sequence | sequence record 246106 | Addgene NGS Result
TTTCCATAGGCTCCGCCCCCCTGACGAGCATCACAAAAATCGACGCTCAAGTCAGAGGTGGCGAAACCCG
ACAGGACTATAAAGATACCAGGCGTTTCCCCCTGGAAGCTCCCTCGTGCGCTCTCCTGTTCCGACCCTGC
CGCTTACCGGATACCTGTCCGCCTTTCTCCCTTCGGGAAGCGTGGCGCTTTCTCATAGCTCACGCTGTAG
GTATCTCAGTTCGGTGTAGGTCGTTCGCTCCAAGCTGGGCTGTGTGCACGAACCCCCCGTTCAGCCCGAC
CGCTGCGCCTTATCCGGTAACTATCGTCTTGAGTCCAACCCGGTAAGACACGACTTATCGCCACTGGCAG
CAGCCACTGGTAACAGGATTAGCAGAGCGAGGTATGTAGGCGGTGCTACAGAGTTCTTGAAGTGGTGGCC
TAACTACGGCTACACTAGAAGAACAGTATTTGGTATCTGCGCTCTGCTGAAGCCAGTTACCTTCGGAAAA
AGAGTTGGTAGCTCTTGATCCGGCAAACAAACCACCGCTGGTAGCGGTGGTTTTTTTGTTTGCAAGCAGC
AGATTACGCGCAGAAAAAAAGGATCTCAAGAAGATCCTTTGATCTTTTCTACGGGGTCTGACGCTCAGTG
GAACGAAAACTCACGTTAAGGGATTTTGGTCATGAGATTATCAAAAAGGATCTTCACCTAGATCCTTTTA
AATTAAAAATGAAGTTTTAAATCAATCTAAAGTATATATGAGTAAACTTGGTCTGACAGTTACCAATGCT
TAATCAGTGAGGCACCTATCTCAGCGATCTGTCTATTTCGTTCATCCATAGTTGCCTGACTCCCCGTCGT
GTAGATAACTACGATACGGGAGGGCTTACCATCTGGCCCCAGTGCTGCAATGATACCGCGAGACCCACGC
TCACCGGCTCCAGATTTATCAGCAATAAACCAGCCAGCCGGAAGGGCCGAGCGCAGAAGTGGTCCTGCAA
CTTTATCCGCCTCCATCCAGTCTATTAATTGTTGCCGGGAAGCTAGAGTAAGTAGTTCGCCAGTTAATAG
TTTGCGCAACGTTGTTGCCATTGCTACAGGCATCGTGGTGTCACGCTCGTCGTTTGGTATGGCTTCATTC
AGCTCCGGTTCCCAACGATCAAGGCGAGTTACATGATCCCCCATGTTGTGCAAAAAAGCGGTTAGCTCCT
TCGGTCCTCCGATCGTTGTCAGAAGTAAGTTGGCCGCAGTGTTATCACTCATGGTTATGGCAGCACTGCA
TAATTCTCTTACTGTCATGCCATCCGTAAGATGCTTTTCTGTGACTGGTGAGTACTCAACCAAGTCATTC
TGAGAATAGTGTATGCGGCGACCGAGTTGCTCTTGCCCGGCGTCAATACGGGATAATACCGCGCCACATA
GCAGAACTTTAAAAGTGCTCATCATTGGAAAACGTTCTTCGGGGCGAAAACTCTCAAGGATCTTACCGCT
GTTGAGATCCAGTTCGATGTAACCCACTCGTGCACCCAACTGATCTTCAGCATCTTTTACTTTCACCAGC
GTTTCTGGGTGAGCAAAAACAGGAAGGCAAAATGCCGCAAAAAAGGGAATAAGGGCGACACGGAAATGTT
GAATACTCATACTCTTCCTTTTTCAATATTATTGAAGCATTTATCAGGGTTATTGTCTCATGAGCGGATA
CATATTTGAATGTATTTAGAAAAATAAACAAATAGGGGTTCCGCGCACATTTCCCCGAAAAGTGCCACCT
AAATTGTAAGCGTTAATATTTTGTTAAAATTCGCGTTAAATTTTTGTTAAATCAGCTCATTTTTTAACCA
ATAGGCCGAAATCGGCAAAATCCCTTATAAATCAAAAGAATAGACCGAGATAGGGT
[37 nt withheld, positions 1877-1913]
AAAGAACGTGGACTCCAACGTCAAAGG
[49 nt withheld, positions 1941-1989]
T
[91 nt withheld, positions 1991-2081]
G
[124 nt withheld, positions 2083-2206]
CCCATTCGCCATTCAGGCTGCGCAACTGTTGGGAAGGGCGATCGGTGCGGGCCTCTTCGCTATTACGCCA
GCTGGCGAAAGGGGGATGTGCTGCAAGGCGATTAAGTTGGGTAACGCCAGGGTTTTCCCAGTCACGACGT
TGTAAAACGACGGCCAGTGAGCGCGCGTAATACGACTCACTATAGGGCGAATTGGGTACGTCCCTAGGCC
TCCAAAAAAGCCTCCTCACTACTTCTGGAATAGCTCAGAGGCCGAGGCGGCCTCGGCCTCTGCATAAATA
AAAAAAATTAGTCAGCCATGGGGCGGAGAATGGGCGGAACTGGGCGGAGTTAGGGGCGGGATGGGCGGAG
TTAGGGGCGGGATAGCTAGAGCCAGACATGATAAGATACATTGATGAGTTTGGACAAACCACAACTAGAA
TGCAGTGAAAAAAATGCTTTATTTGTGAAATTTGTGATGCTATTGCTTTATTTGTAACCATTATAAGCTG
CAATAAACAAGTTCCTCTCACTCTCTGATATTCATTTCTTTGCAAGTTATAAATACTGAATAATAAGATG
ACATGAACTACTACTGCTAGAGATTTTCCACACTGACTAAAAGGGTCTGAGGGATCTCTAGTTACCAGAG
TCACACAACAGACGGGCACACACTACTTGAAGCACTCAAGGCAAGCTTTATTGAGGCTTAAGCAGTGGGT
TCCCTAGTTAGCCAGAGAGCTCCCAGGCTCAGATCTGGTCTAACCAGAGAGACCCAGTACAAGCAAAAAG
CAGATCTTGTCTTCGTTGGGAGTGAATTAGCCCTTCCAGTCCCCCCTTTTCTTTTAAAAAGTGGCTAAGA
TCTACAGCTGCCTTGTAAGTCATTGGTCTTAAAGGTACCGAGCTCGAATTCCAGGCGGGGAGGCGGCCCA
AAGGGAGATCCGACTCGTCTGAGGGCGAAGGCGAAGACGCGGAAGAGGCCGCAGAGCCGGCAGCAGGCCG
CGGGAAGGAAGGTCCGCTGGATTGAGGGCCGAAGGGACGTAGCAGAAGGACGTCCCGCGCAGAATCCAGG
TGGCAACACAGGCGAGCAGCCATGGAAAGGACGTCAGCTTCCCCGACAACACCACGGAATTGTCAGTGCC
CAACAGCCGAGCCCCTGTCCAGCAGCGGGCAAGGCAGGCGGCGATGAGTTCCGCCGTGGCAATAGGGAGG
GGGAAAGCGAAAGTCCCGGAAAGGAGCTGACAGGTGGTGGCAATGCCCCAACCAGTGGGGGTTGCGTCAG
CAAACACAGTGCACACCACGCCACGTTGCCTGACAACGGGCCACAACTCCTCATAAAGAGACAGCAACCA
GGATTTATACAAGGAGGAGAAAATGAAAGCCATACGGGAAGCAATAGCATGATACAAAGGCATTAAAGCA
GCGTATCCACATAGCGTAAAAGGAGCAACATAGTTAAGAATACCAGTCAATCTTTCACAAATTTTGTAAT
CCAGAGGTTGATTGTCGACTCTAGACTCGACTCTAGAGGATCCCCCTGTTCCACCTCTTGAAGGCTATGT
AGGCCACAAGGCCCACAACCACAGCAGCCAGGATGGAGCAATAGACAGGGATGAGGTTGTCGGTGGTGCC
TCGGGTCACCACGGGCTGGGAGCTGCCCATCACTGTGGTCACCACACCTGCCACCGTGCTGGCTATGAGG
TCTTGTTCTGGAGGTGCCTCAGGCTCCTGGGTGCTGGGGGCTGTGCTGTCCGAGCCCTCTGGGGGTGTGG
ACCGTGTAATCCAACGGCCAGGGATCTCCTCGCACTCGGCGTCGGCCCAGCGTGTGCACTCGCGGAGCTG
GCGCTCGGTGTCCTCGCACACGGTGCAGGGCAGGCACGGGTCCACGTGGTTGGCCTCGTCGGAATACGTG
CCGTCGGGGCACTCCTCGCACACGGTGTTCTGCTTGTCCTGGCAGGAGAACACGAGGCCCGAGCCCGCCT
CGCACACGCGGCACGCCTCGCAGCGCCCAGTCGTCTCATCCTGGTAGTAGCCGTAGGCGCAGCGGCACAC
GGCGTCGTCGGCCTCCACGCACGGCGCCGACATGCTCTGGAGCCCCACGCACTCGGTGCACGGCTTGCAC
GGCTCGGTCGCGCTCACCACGTCGGAGAACGTCACGCTGTCCAGGCAGGGCTCACACACGGTCTGGTTGG
CTCCACAAGGCTGGGCCACACCCTCGCCCAGGTTGCAGGCTTTGCAGCACTCACCGCTGTGTGTGTACAG
GCCTGTGGGGCATGCCTCCTTGGCACCTCCAAGGGACACCCCCAGAAGCAGCAACAGCAGCAGGCGCGGC
CCGTCCATGGCGCGGCCGGTGGCACCTGCCCCCATCGCCCGCCTCCCGCGGCAGCGCTCGACTTCCAGCT
CGGTCCGCTTTGCGGACTGATGGGGCTGCGCTGCGCTGCGCTCCAGCGCCCCCCCTGCCCGCCGGAGCTG
GCCGCGGCCCGAATTCCTGCAGCCCGGGGGATCCCCCTGGGGAGAGAGGTCGGTGATTCGGTCAACGAGG
GAGCCGACTGCCGACGTGCGCTCCGGAGGCTTGCAGAATGCGGAACACCGCGCGGGCAGGAACAGGGCCC
ACACTACCGCCCCACACCCCGCCTCCCGCACCGCCCCTTCCCGGCCGCTGCTCTCGGCGCGCCCTGCTGA
GCAGCCGCTATTGGCCACAGCCCATCGCGGTCGGCGCGCTGCCATTGCTCCCTGGCGCTGTCCGTCTGCG
AGGGTACTAGTGAGACGTGCGGCTTCCGTTTGTCACGTCCGGCACGCCGCGAACCGCAAGGAACCTTCCC
GACTTAGGGGCGGAGCAGGAAGCGTCGCCGGGGGGCCCACAAGGGTAGCGGCGAAGATCCGGGTGACGCT
GCGAACGGACGTGAAGAATGTGCGAGACCCAGGGTCGGCGCCGCTGCGTTTCCCGGAACCACGCCCAGAG
CAGCCGCGTCCCTGCGCAAACCCAGGGCTGCCTTGGAAAAGGCGCAACCCCAACCCCGTGGAATTCGATA
TCAAGCTTCTCGAGGGTAGGCGTGTACGGTGGGAGGCCTATATAAGCAGAGCTCGTTTAGTGAACCGTCA
GATCGCCTGGAGACGCCATCCACGCTGTTTTGACCTCCATAGAAGACACCGGAGCTCCTGCAGGTGCCGC
CATGCAGATCCCACAGGCGCCCTGGCCAGTCGTCTGGGCGGTGCTACAACTGGGCTGGCGGCCAGGATGG
TTCTTAGACTCCCCAGACAGGCCCTGGAACCCCCCCACCTTCTCCCCAGCCCTGCTCGTGGTGACCGAAG
GGGACAACGCCACCTTCACCTGCAGCTTCTCCAACACATCGGAGAGCTTCGTGCTAAACTGGTACCGCAT
GAGCCCCAGCAACCAGACGGACAAGCTGGCCGCCTTCCCCGAGGACCGCAGCCAGCCCGGCCAGGACTGC
CGCTTCCGTGTCACACAACTGCCCAACGGGCGTGACTTCCACATGAGCGTGGTCAGGGCCCGGCGCAATG
ACAGCGGCACCTACCTCTGTGGGGCCATCTCCCTGGCCCCCAAGGCGCAGATCAAAGAGAGCCTGCGGGC
AGAGCTCAGGGTGACAGAGAGAAGGGCAGAAGTGCCCACAGCCCACCCCAGCCCCTCACCCAGGCCAGCC
GGCCAGTTCCAAACCCTGGTGGTTGGTGTCGTGGGCGGCCTGCTGGGCAGCCTGGTGCTGCTAGTCTGGG
TCCTGGCCGTCATCTGCTCCCGGGCCGCACGAGGGACAATAGGAGCCAGGCGCACCGGCCAGCCCCTGAA
GGAGGACCCCTCAGCCGTGCCTGTGTTCTCTGTGGACTATGGGGAGCTGGATTTCCAGTGGCGAGAGAAG
ACCCCGGAGCCCCCCGTGCCCTGTGTCCCTGAGCAGACGGAGTATGCCACCATTGTCTTTCCTAGCGGAA
TGGGCACCTCATCCCCCGCCCGCAGGGGCTCAGCCGACGGCCCTCGGAGTGCCCAGCCACTGAGGCCTGA
GGATGGACACTGCTCTTGGCCCCTCTGAGGGGTAGCACGTGAGTGCTAGCTCTACTCTTTCTAGGAGGTT
GTGAACCGGTACTAGCTTAGTCATGCACCGGGCTGCAGGAATTCGATGACAGGCGCAGCTTCCGAGGGAT
TTGAGATCCAGACATGATAAGATACATTGATGAGTTTGGACAAACCAAAACTAGAATGCAGTGAAAAAAA
TGCCTTATTTGTGAAATTTGTGATGCTATTGCCTTATTTGTAACCATTATAAGCTGCAATAAACAAGTTA
ACAACAACAATTGCATTCATTTTATGTTTCAGGTTCAGGGGGAGGTGTGGGAGGTTTTTTAAAGCAAGTA
AAACCTCTACAAATGTGGTATGGCTGATTATGATCAGATCTCTCGAGGCTAGTCTCGTGATCGATAAAAT
TTTGAATTTTTGTAATTTGTTTTTGTAATTCTTTAGTTTGTATGTCTGTTGCTATTATGTCTACTATTCT
TTCCCCTGCACTGTACCCCCCAATCCCCCCTTTTCTTTTAAAAGTTAACCGATACCGTCGAGATCCGTTC
ACTAATCGAATGGATCTGTCTCTGTCTCTCTCTCCACCTTCTTCTTCTATTCCTTCGGGCCTGTCGGGTC
CCCTCGGGGTTGGGAGGTGGGTCTGAAACGATAATGGTGAATATCCCTGCCTAACTCTATTCACTATAGA
AAGTACAGCAAAAACTATTCTTAAACCTACCAAGCCTCCTACTATCATTATGAATAATTTTATATACCAC
AGCCAATTTGTTATGTTAAACCAATTCCACAAACTTGCCCATTTATCTAATTCCAATAATTCTTGTTCAT
TCTTTTCTTGCTGGTTTTGCGATTCTTCAATTAAGGAGTGTATTAAGCTTGTGTAATTGTTAATTTCTCT
GTCCCACTCCATCCAGGTCGTGTGATTCCAAATCTGTTCCAGAGATTTATTACTCCAACTAGCATTCCAA
GGCACAGCAGTGGTGCAAATGAGTTTTCCAGAGCAACCCCAAATCCCCAGGAGCTGTTGATCCTTTAGGT
ATCTTTCCACAGCCAGGATTCTTGCCTGGAGCTGCTTGATGCCCCAGACTGTGAGTTGCAACAGATGCTG
TTGCGCCTCAATAGCCCTCAGCAAATTGTTCTGCTGCTGCACTATACCAGACAATAATTGTCTGGCCTGT
ACCGTCAGCGTCATTGACGCTGCGCCCATAGTGCTTCCTGCTGCTCCCAAGAACCCAAGGAACAAAGCTC
CTATTCCCACTGCTCTTTTTTCTCTCTGCACCACTCTTCTCTTTGCCTTGGTGGGTGCTACTCCTAATGG
TTCAATTTTTACTACTTTATATTTATATAATTCACTTCTCCAATTGTCCCTCATATCTCCTCCTCCAGGT
CTGAAGATCAGCGGCCGCTTGCTGTGCGGTGGTCTTACTTTTGTTTTGCTCTTCCTCTATCTTGTCTAAA
GCTTCCTTGGTGTCTTTTATCTCTATCCTTTGATGCACACAATAGAGGGTTGCTACTGTATTATATAATG
ATCTAAGTTCTTCTGATCCTGTCTGAAGGGATGGTTGTAGCTGTCCCAGTATTTGTCTACAGCCTTCTGA
TGTTTCTAACAGGCCAGGATTAACTGCGAATCGTTCTAGCTCCCTGCTTGCCCATACTATATGTTTTAAT
TTATATTTTTTCTTTCCCCCTGGCCTTAACCGAATTTTTTCCCATCGCGATCTAATTCTCCCCCGCTTAA
TACTGACGCTCTCGCACCCATCTCTCTCCTTCTAGCCTCCGCTAGTCAAAATTTTTGGCGTACTCACCAG
TCGCCGCCCCTCGCCTCTTGCCGTGCGCGCTTCAGCAAGCCGAGTCCTGCGTCGAGAGAGCTCCTCTGGT
TTCCCTTTCGCTTTCAAGTCCCTGTTCGGGCGCCACTGCTAGAGATTTTCCACACTGACTAAAAGGGTCT
GAGGGATCTCTAGTTACCAGAGTCACACAACAGACGGGCACACACTACTTGAAGCACTCAAGGCAAGCTT
TATTGAGGCTTAAGCAGTGGGTTCCCTAGTTAGCCAGAGAGCTCCCAGGCTCAGATCTGGTCTAACCAGA
GAGACCCCGGTTCACTAAACGAGCTCTGCTTATATAGACCTCCCACCGTACACGCCTACCGCCCATTTGC
GTCAATGGGGCGGAGTTGTTACGACATTTTGGAAAGTCCCGTTGATTTTGGTGCCAAAACAAACTCCCAT
TGACGTCAATGGGGTGGAGACTTGGAAATCCCCGTGAGTCAAACCGCTATCCACGCCCATTGATGTACTG
CCAAAACCGCATCACCATGGTAATAGCGATGACTAATACGTAGATGTACTGCCAAGTAGGAAAGTCCCAT
AAGGTCATGTACTGGGCATAATGCCAGGCGGGCCATTTACCGTCATTGACGTCAATAGGGGGCGTACTTG
GCATATGATACACTTGATGTACTGCCAAGTGGGCAGTTTACCGTAAATACTCCACCCATTGACGTCAATG
GAAAGTCCCTATTGGCGTTACTATGGGAACATACGTCATTATTGACGTCAATGGGCGGGGGTCGTTGGGC
GGTCAGCCAGGCGGGCCATTTACCGTAAGTTATGTAACGCGGAACTCCATATATGGGCTATGAACTAATG
ACCCCGTAATTGATTACTATTAATAACTAGTCAATAATCAATGTCAACATGGCGGTAATGTTGGACATGA
GCCAATATAAATGTACATATTATGATATGGATACAACGTATGCAATGGCCAAGCTTGCAGCTCCAGCTTT
TGTTCCCTTTAGTGAGGGTTAATTGCGCGCTTGGCGTAATCATGGTCATAGCTGTTTCCTGTGTGAAATT
GTTATCCGCTCACAATTCCACACAACATACGAGCCGGAAGCATAAAGTGTAAAGCCTGGGGTGCCTAATG
AGTGAGCTAACTCACATTAATTGCGTTGCGCTCACTGCCCGCTTTCCAGTCGGGAAACCTGTCGTGCCAG
CTGCATTAATGAATCGGCCAACGCGCGGGGAGAGGCGGTTTGCGTATTGGGCGCTCTTCCGCTTCCTCGC
TCACTGACTCGCTGCGCTCGGTCGTTCGGCTGCGGCGAGCGGTATCAGCTCACTCAAAGGCGGTAATACG
GTTATCCACAGAATCAGGGGATAACGCAGGAAAGAACATGTGAGCAAAAGGCCAGCAAAAGGCCAGGAAC
CGTAAAAAGGCCGCGTTGCTGGCGTT
