>Addgene plasmid #124680 | PD-1-miSFIT-Ce67 | depositor partial sequence | sequence record 238167 | miSFIT site
TTTGACCTCCATAGAAGACACCGGAGCTCCTGCAGGTGCCGCCATGCAGATCCCACAGGCGCCCTGGCCA
GTCGTCTGGGCGGTGCTACAACTGGGCTGGCGGCCAGGATGGTTCTTAGACTCCCCAGACAGGCCCTGGA
ACCCCCCCACCTTCTCCCCAGCCCTGCTCGTGGTGACCGAAGGGGACAACGCCACCTTCACCTGCAGCTT
CTCCAACACATCGGAGAGCTTCGTGCTAAACTGGTACCGCATGAGCCCCAGCAACCAGACGGACAAGCTG
GCCGCCTTCCCCGAGGACCGCAGCCAGCCCGGCCAGGACTGCCGCTTCCGTGTCACACAACTGCCCAACG
GGCGTGACTTCCACATGAGCGTGGTCAGGGCCCGGCGCAATGACAGCGGCACCTACCTCTGTGGGGCCAT
CTCCCTGGCCCCCAAGGCGCAGATCAAAGAGAGCCTGCGGGCAGAGCTCAGGGTGACAGAGAGAAGGGCA
GAAGTGCCCACAGCCCACCCCAGCCCCTCACCCAGGCCAGCCGGCCAGTTCCAAACCCTGGTGGTTGGTG
TCGTGGGCGGCCTGCTGGGCAGCCTGGTGCTGCTAGTCTGGGTCCTGGCCGTCATCTGCTCCCGGGCCGC
ACGAGGGACAATAGGAGCCAGGCGCACCGGCCAGCCCCTGAAGGAGGACCCCTCAGCCGTGCCTGTGTTC
TCTGTGGACTATGGGGAGCTGGATTTCCAGTGGCGAGAGAAGACCCCGGAGCCCCCCGTGCCCTGTGTCC
CTGAGCAGACGGAGTATGCCACCATTGTCTTTCCTAGCGGAATGGGCACCTCATCCCCCGCCCGCAGGGG
CTCAGCCGACGGCCCTCGGAGTGCCCAGCCACTGAGGCCTGAGGATGGACACTGCTCTTGGCCCCTCTGA
GGGGTAGCACGTGAGTGCTAGCTCTACTCTTTCTAGGAGGTTGTGAACCGGTACTAGCTTAGTCATGCAC
CGG
